>Addgene plasmid #48443 | pFUSB4_CAGT | depositor full sequence | sequence record 70143 | Full Sequence
ATGTTTTCCCAGTCACGACGTTGTAAAACGACGGCCAGTCTTAAGCGTCTCATGGCCTGACCCCGGACCA
AGTGGTGGCCTATCGCCAGCCACGATGGCGGCAAGCAAGCGCTCGAAACGGTGCAGCGGCTGTTGCCGGT
GCTGTGCCAGGACCATGGCCTGACCCCGGACCAAGTGGTGGCTATCGCCAGCAACATTGGCGGCAAGCAA
GCGCTCGAAACGGTGCAGCGGCTGTTGCCGGTGCTGTGCCAGGACCATGGCCTGACCCCGGACCAAGTGG
TGGCTATCGCCAGCAACAATGGCGGCAAGCAAGCGCTCGAAACGGTGCAGCGGCTGTTGCCGGTGCTGTG
CCAGGACCATGGCCTGACCCCGGACCAAGTGGTGGCTATCGCCAGCAACGGTGGCGGCAAGCAAGCGCTC
GAAACGGTGCAGCGGCTGTTGCCGGTGCTGTGCCAGGACCATGGCCTGACCCCGGACCAAGTGGTGGCTA
TCGAGACGTCTAGACCAGCCAGGACAGAAATGCCTCGACTTCGCTGCTACCCAAGGTTGCCGGGTGACGC
ACACCGTGGAAACGGATGAAGGCACGAACCCAGTGGACATAAGCCTGTTCGGTTCGTAAGCTGTAATGCA
AGTAGCGTATGCGCTCACGCAACTGGTCCAGAACCTTGACCGAACGCAGCGGTGGTAACGGCGCAGTGGC
GGTTTTCATGGCTTGTTATGACTGTTTTTTTGGGGTACAGTCTATGCCTCGGGCATCCAAGCAGCAAGCG
CGTTACGCCGTGGGTCGATGTTTGATGTTATGGAGCAGCAACGATGTTACGCAGCAGGGCAGTCGCCCTA
AAACAAAGTTAAACATTATGAGGGAAGCGGTGATCGCCGAAGTATCGACTCAACTATCAGAGGTAGTTGG
CGTCATCGAGCGCCATCTCGAACCGACGTTGCTGGCCGTACATTTGTACGGCTCCGCAGTGGATGGCGGC
CTGAAGCCACACAGTGATATTGATTTGCTGGTTACGGTGACCGTAAGGCTTGATGAAACAACGCGGCGAG
CTTTGATCAACGACCTTTTGGAAACTTCGGCTTCCCCTGGAGAGAGCGAGATTCTCCGCGCTGTAGAAGT
CACCATTGTTGTGCACGACGACATCATTCCGTGGCGTTATCCAGCTAAGCGCGAACTGCAATTTGGAGAA
TGGCAGCGCAATGACATTCTTGCAGGTATCTTCGAGCCAGCCACGATCGACATTGATCTGGCTATCTTGC
TGACAAAAGCAAGAGAACATAGCGTTGCCTTGGTAGGTCCAGCGGCGGAGGAACTCTTTGATCCGGTTCC
TGAACAGGATCTATTTGAGGCGCTAAATGAAACCTTAACGCTATGGAACTCGCCGCCCGACTGGGCTGGC
GATGAGCGAAATGTAGTGCTTACGTTGTCCCGCATTTGGTACAGCGCAGTAACCGGCAAAATCGCGCCGA
AGGATGTCGCTGCCGACTGGGCAATGGAGCGCCTGCCGGCCCAGTATCAGCCCGTCATACTTGAAGCTAG
ACAGGCTTATCTTGGACAAGAAGAAGATCGCTTGGCCTCGCGCGCAGATCAGTTGGAAGAATTTGTCCAC
TACGTGAAAGGCGAGATCACCAAGGTAGTCGGCAAATAACCCTCGAGCCACCCATGACCAAAATCCCTTA
ACGTGAGTTACGCGTCGTTCCACTGAGCGTCAGACCCCGTAGAAAAGATCAAAGGATCTTCTTGAGATCC
TTTTTTTCTGCGCGTAATCTGCTGCTTGCAAACAAAAAAACCACCGCTACCAGCGGTGGTTTGTTTGCCG
GATCAAGAGCTACCAACTCTTTTTCCGAAGGTAACTGGCTTCAGCAGAGCGCAGATACCAAATACTGTCC
TTCTAGTGTAGCCGTAGTTAGGCCACCACTTCAAGAACTCTGTAGCACCGCCTACATACCTCGCTCTGCT
AATCCTGTTACCAGTGGCTGCTGCCAGTGGCGATAAGTCGTGTCTTACCGGGTTGGACTCAAGACGATAG
TTACCGGATAAGGCGCAGCGGTCGGGCTGAACGGGGGGTTCGTGCACACAGCCCAGCTTGGAGCGAACGA
CCTACACCGAACTGAGATACCTACAGCGTGAGCATTGAGAAAGCGCCACGCTTCCCGAAGGGAGAAAGGC
GGACAGGTATCCGGTAAGCGGCAGGGTCGGAACAGGAGAGCGCACGAGGGAGCTTCCAGGGGGAAACGCC
TGGTATCTTTATAGTCCTGTCGGGTTTCGCCACCTCTGACTTGAGCGTCGATTTTTGTGATGCTCGTCAG
GGGGGCGGAGCCTATGGAAAAACGCCAGCAACGCGGCCTTTTTACGGTTCCTGGCCTTTTGCTGGCCTTT
TGCTCACATGTTCTTTCCTGCGTTATCCCCTGATTCTGTGGATAACCGTATTACCGCCTTTGAGTGAGCT
GATACCGCTCGCCGCAGCCGAACGACCGAGCGCAGCGAGTCAGTGAGCGAGGAAGCGGAAGAGCGCCCAA
TACGCAAACCGCCTCTCCCCGCGCGTTGGCCGATTCATTAATGCAGCTGGCACGACAGGTTTCCCGACTG
GAAAGCGGGCAGTGAGCGCAACGCAATTAATACGCGTACCGCTAGCCAGGAAGAGTTTGTAGAAACGCAA
AAAGGCCATCCGTCAGGATGGCCTTCTGCTTAGTTTGATGCCTGGCAGTTTATGGCGGGCGTCCTGCCCG
CCACCCTCCGGGCCGTTGCTTCACAACGTTCAAATCCGCTCCCGGCGGATTTGTCCTACTCAGGAGAGCG
TTCACCGACAAACAACAGATAAAACGAAAGGCCCAGTCTTCCGACTGAGCCTTTCGTTTTATTTGATGCC
TGGCAGTTCCCTACTCTCGCGTTAACGCTAGCATGG
Features (pLannotate 1.2.2; 8 found; start..end, strand, type, name):
      3..39      -  CDS            lacZα (fragment): LacZα fragment of β-galactosidase; lacZ fragment
    596..619     +  promoter       Pc promoter (fragment): intI1 (promoter lies within the coding sequence); class 1 integron promoter
    795..851     +  CDS            GmR (fragment): gentamycin acetyltransferase; aacC1; confers resistance to gentamycin
    858..1649    +  CDS            SmR: aminoglycoside adenylyltransferase (Murphy, 1985); aadA; confers resistance to spectinomycin and streptomycin
   1742..2330    +  rep_origin     ori: high-copy-number ColE1/pMB1/pBR322/pUC origin of replication
   2513..2605    +  CDS            lacI (fragment): lac repressor; lacI; The lac repressor binds to the lac operator to inhibit transcription in E. coli. This inhibition can be relieved by adding lactose or isopropyl-β-D-thiogalactopyranoside (IPTG).
   2660..2687    -  terminator     rrnB T2 terminator: transcription terminator T2 from the E. coli rrnB gene
   2819..2862    +  terminator     rrnB T1 terminator: Escherichia coli rrnB; transcription terminator T1 from the E. coli rrnB gene
