[The description below was written by a language model from this plasmid's Addgene catalogue record and pLannotate feature annotations shown in this document.]
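Description:
pFUSB4_CAGT is a small (about 2.9 kb) bacterial intermediate plasmid for TALEN assembly, built on the pFUS_B4 array vector of the Golden Gate TALE cloning system. It carries a pre-assembled synthetic block of four TALE repeats whose repeat-variable diresidues (RVDs) are HD, NI, NN and NG. Under the standard TALE code these recognise C, A, G and T respectively, which explains the "CAGT" in the name. The depositor notes that the plasmid was made by Golden Gate cloning. Although the catalogue lists the vector type as mammalian expression/TALEN, the feature table shows no eukaryotic promoter, polyadenylation signal or nuclease domain. The plasmid is therefore best understood as a cloning module rather than an expression construct in its own right.

The plasmid is propagated in E. coli from a high-copy ColE1/pUC-type origin. Selection is with spectinomycin through the aadA (SmR) aminoglycoside adenylyltransferase gene, which sits downstream of a fragment of the class 1 integron Pc promoter and a remnant of a gentamicin acetyltransferase gene. Other annotated features are a short lacZα fragment, a lacI fragment and the rrnB T1 and T2 transcription terminators. The small lacZα remnant would be consistent with a blue/white screening cassette having been replaced by the repeat array, though the record does not say so. The automated annotation does not mark the repeat array itself.

The associated publication describes a simplified 15-RVD GoldyTALEN design for in vivo genome engineering. Pre-made four-repeat modules like this one presumably serve as library components that are combined with other repeat arrays and a final TALEN backbone, shortening the assembly of custom TALENs.
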