Addgene plasmid #48443: pFUSB4_CAGT
Depositing lab: Stephen Ekker. Depositing organization: Mayo Foundation for Medical Education and Research. Publication: High Efficiency In Vivo Genome Engineering with a Simplified 15-RVD GoldyTALEN Design. Ma AC, Lee HB, Clark KJ, Ekker SC. PLoS One. 2013 May 29;8(5):e65259. doi: 10.1371/journal.pone.0065259. Print 2013. PubMed 23734242.
Backbone
  Vector backbone: pFUS_B4
  Vector type: Mammalian Expression, TALEN
Growth in bacteria
  Bacterial resistance: Spectinomycin, 50 μg/mL
  Growth temperature: 37°C
  Growth strain: Top10
  Copy number: Unknown
Gene/Insert
  Gene/Insert name: RVD sequence: HD NI NN NG
  Species: Synthetic
  Cloning method: Unknown
  Sequencing primers: 5′ ttgatgcctggcagttccct; 3′ cgaaccgaacaggcttatgt
Terms and licenses: Academic/Nonprofit Terms; Industry Terms: Not Available to Industry
Depositor comments: Plasmid was created using Golden Gate cloning.
How to cite: pFUSB4_CAGT was a gift from Stephen Ekker (Addgene plasmid # 48443 ; http://n2t.net/addgene:48443 ; RRID:Addgene_48443)
