>Addgene plasmid #48443 | pFUSB4_CAGT | addgene partial sequence | sequence record 70753 | pCR8_F1 5'-ttgatgcctggcagttccct-3'
TTGTAAAACGACGGCCAGTCTTAAGCGTCTCATGGCCTGACCCCGGACCAAGTGGTGGCTATCGCCAGCC
ACGATGGCGGCAAGCAAGCGCTCGAAACGGTGCAGCGGCTGTTGCCGGTGCTGTGCCAGGACCATGGCCT
GACCCCGGACCAAGTGGTGGCTATCGCCAGCAACATTGGCGGCAAGCAAGCGCTCGAAACGGTGCAGCGG
CTGTTGCCGGTGCTGTGCCAGGACCATGGCCTGACCCCGGACCAAGTGGTGGCTATCGCCAGCAACAATG
GCGGCAAGCAAGCGCTCGAAACGGTGCAGCGGCTGTTGCCGGTGCTGTGCCAGGACCATGGCCTGACCCC
GGACCAAGTGGTGGCTATCGCCAGCAACGGTGGCGGCAAGCAAGCGCTCGAAACGGTGCAGCGGCTGTTG
CCGGTGCTGTGCCAGGACCATGGCCTGACCCCGGACCAAGTGGTGGCTATCGAGACGTCTAGACCAGCCA
GGACAGAAATGCCTCGACTTCGCTGCTACCCAAGGTTGCCGGGTGACGCACACCGTGGAAACGGATGAAG
GCACGAACCCAGTGGACATAAGCCTGTTCGGTTCGTAAGCTGTAATGCAAGTAGCGTATGCGCTCACGCA
ACTGGTCCAGAACCTTGACCGAACGCAGCGGTGGTAACGGCGCAGTGGCGGTTTTCATGGCTTGTTATGA
CTGTTTTTTTGGGGTACAGTCTATGCCTCGGGCATCCAAGCAGCAAGCGCGTTACGCCGTGGGTCGATGT
TTGATGTTATGGAGCAGCAACGATGTTACGCAGCAGGGCAGTCGCCCTAAAACAAAGTTAAACATTATGA
